>Addgene plasmid #214258 | pSG075 | addgene full sequence | sequence record 432476 | Addgene NGS Result
ACCTTCGGGAGCGCCTGAAGCCCGTTCTGGACGCCCTGGGGCCGTTGAATCGGGATATGCAGGCCAAGGC
CGCCGCGATCATCAAGGCCGTGGGCGAAAAGCTGCTGACGGAACAGCGGGAAGTCCAGCGCCAGAAACAG
GCCCAGCGCCAGCAGGAACGCGGGCGCGCACATTTCCCCGAAAAGTGCCACCTGCGGCGTTGTGACAATT
TACCGAACAACTCCGCGGCCGGGAAGCCGATCTCGGCTTGAACGAATTGTTAGGTGGCGGTACTTGGGTC
GATATCAAAGTGCATCACTTCTTCCCGTATGCCCAACTTTGTATAGAGAGCCACTGCGGGATCGTCACCG
TAATCTGCTTGCACGTAGATCACATAAGCACCAAGCGCGTTGGCCTCATGCTTGAGGAGATTGATGAGCG
CGGTGGCAATGCCCTGCCTCCGGTGCTCTCCGGAGACTGCGAGATCATAGATATAGATCTCACTACGCGG
CTGCTCAAACTTGGGCAGAACGTAAGCCGCGAGAGCGCCAACAACCGCTTCTTGGTCGAAGGCAGCAAGC
GCGATGAATGTCTTACTACGGAGCAAGTTCCCGAGGTAATCGGAGTCCGGCTGATGTTGGGAGTAGGTGG
CTACGTCTCCGAACTCACGACCGAAAAGATCAAGAGCAGCCCGCATGGATTTGACTTGGTCAGGGCCGAG
CCTACATGTGCGAATGATGCCCATACTTGAGCCACCTAACTTTGTTTTAGGGCGACTGCCCTGCTGCGTA
ACATCGTTGCTGCTGCGTAACATCGTTGCTGCTCCATAACATCAAACATCGACCCACGGCGTAACGCGCT
TGCTGCTTGGATGCCCGAGGCATAGACTGTACAAAAAAACAGTCATAACAAGCCATGAAAACCGCCACTG
CGCCGTTACCACCGCTGCGTTCGGTCAAGGTTCTGGACCAGTTGCGTGAGCGCATACGCTACTTGCATTA
CAGTTTACGAACCGAACAGGCTTATGTCAACTGGGTTCGTGCCTTCATCCGTTTCCACGGTGTGCGTCCA
TGGGCAAATATTATACGCAAGGCGACAAGGTGCTGATGCCGCTGGCGATTCAGGTTCATCATGCCGTTTG
TGATGGCTTCCATGTCGGCAGAATGCTTAATGAATTACAACAGTTTTTATGCATGCGCCCAATACGCAAA
CCGCCTCTCCCCGCGCGTTGGCCGATTCATTAATGCAGCTGGCACGACAGGTTTCCCGACTGGAAAGCGG
GCAGTGAGCGCAACGCAATTAATGTGAGTTAGCTCACTCATTAGGCACCCCAGGCTTTACACTTTATGCT
TCCGGCTCGTATGTTGTGTGGAATTGTGAGCGGATAACAATTTCACACAGGAAACAGCTATGACCATGAT
TACGCCAAGCGCGCAATTAACCCTCACTAAAGGGAACAAAAGCTGGGTACCGGGCCCCCCCTCGAGGTCG
ACGGTATCGATGCATAATGTGCCTGTCAAATGGACGAAGCAGGGATTCTGCAAACCCTATGCTACTCCGT
CAAGCCGTCAATTGTCTGATTCGTTACCAATTATGACAACTTGACGGCTACATCATTCACTTTTTCTTCA
CAACCGGCACGGAACTCGCTCGGGCTGGCCCCGGTGCATTTTTTAAATACCCGCGAGAAATAGAGTTGAT
CGTCAAAACCAACATTGCGACCGACGGTGGCGATAGGCATCCGGGTGGTGCTCAAAAGCAGCTTCGCCTG
GCTGATACGTTGGTCCTCGCGCCAGCTTAAGACGCTAATCCCTAACTGCTGGCGGAAAAGATGTGACAGA
CGCGACGGCGACAAGCAAACATGCTGTGCGACGCTGGCGATATCAAAATTGCTGTCTGCCAGGTGATCGC
TGATGTACTGACAAGCCTCGCGTACCCGATTATCCATCGGTGGATGGAGCGACTCGTTAATCGCTTCCAT
GCGCCGCAGTAACAATTGCTCAAGCAGATTTATCGCCAGCAGCTCCGAATAGCGCCCTTCCCCTTGCCCG
GCGTTAATGATTTGCCCAAACAGGTCGCTGAAATGCGGCTGGTGCGCTTCATCCGGGCGAAAGAACCCCG
TATTGGCAAATATTGACGGCCAGTTAAGCCATTCATGCCAGTAGGCGCGCGGACGAAAGTAAACCCACTG
GTGATACCATTCGCGAGCCTCCGGATGACGACCGTAGTGATGAATCTCTCCTGGCGGGAACAGCAAAATA
TCACCCGGTCGGCAAACAAATTCTCGTCCCTGATTTTTCACCACCCCCTGACCGCGAATGGTGAGATTGA
GAATATAACCTTTCATTCCCAGCGGTCGGTCGATAAAAAAATCGAGATAACCGTTGGCCTCAATCGGCGT
TAAACCCGCCACCAGATGGGCATTAAACGAGTATCCCGGCAGCAGGGGATCATTTTGCGCTTCAGCCATA
CTTTTCATACTCCCGCCATTCAGAGAAGAAACCAATTGTCCATATTGCATCAGACATTGCCGTCACTGCG
TCTTTTACTGGCTCTTCTCGCTAACCAAACCGGTAACCCCGCTTATTAAAAGCATTCTGTAACAAAGCGG
GACCAAAGCCATGACAAAAACGCGTAACAAAAGTGTCTATAATCACGGCAGAAAAGTCCACATTGATTAT
TTGCACGGCGTCACACTTTGCTATGCCATAGCATTTTTATCCATAAGATTAGCGGATCCTACCTGACGCT
TTTTATCGCAACTCTCTACTGTTTCTCCATACCCGTTTTTTTGGGCTAGCTTGCGAGGAACATTGCCCAT
GGAAAAGAAAGATCAATGGAACATTGGCTACTGGATCGTCGCCGGCCTGTTGCTGCTGACGCTGCAGAAC
TACTGGCAGGCGGCCAAGACCGTCGAGCCCGTGCCCTACAGCGAATTCGAGAAGGCGCTGGCCGAGGGGC
GCGTCGCCGAAGTGCTGGTGTCGGACCGCACGGTCACCGGGCGCCTGAAATCGCCGGACAGCCGGGGCAA
GACCACCATCGTGGCCACTCGCGTCGAACCCGACCTGGCCGAGCGGCTGTCCAAGTACGACGTGCCTTAC
GCGCGGGTGGTGGAAAGCACCTGGCTACGTGATGTGCTCTCCTGGATTCTGCCGGCGGTGGCCTTCTTCG
GCGTCTGGTTCTTCCTGTTCCGCCGCTTCGCCGAGAAGCAGGGCATGGGCGGCTTCCTGAGCATCGGCAA
GAGCCGCGCCAAGGTGTTCATGGAGAAGAACACCGGCGTCACCTTCGCTGACGTCGCCGGCTGCGACGAG
GCCAAGGAGGAGGTCAGCGAGCTGGTCGAGTTCCTTCGCGATCCGGGCAAGTTCCAGCGCCTGGGCGGCC
GTATCCCGCGCGGCGTGCTGATGGTCGGCCCGCCCGGCACCGGCAAGACCCTGCTGGCCAAGGCCATCGC
CGGCGAAGCCAAGGTGCCGTTCTTCACCATTTCCGGTTCCGACTTCGTCGAGATGTTCGTCGGCGTGGGC
GCTTCCCGTGTCCGCGACATGTTCGACCAGGCCAAGAAGCATGCGCCGTGCATCATCTTCATCGACGAGA
TCGACGCCGTCGGCCGCCATCGCGGCGCCGGCCTGGGCGGTGGTCACGACGAGCGCGAGCAGACCCTCAA
CCAGTTGCTGGTGGAGATGGATGGCTTCGAGATGAACGATGGCATCATCGTCATCGCTGCCACCAACCGT
CCGGACGTTCTGGACCCGGCGCTGCTGCGTCCGGGCCGCTTCGACCGCCAGGTGGTGGTCGGCTTGCCGG
ATATCCGCGGGCGCGAACAGATCCTCAAGGTGCACATGCGCAAGGTGCCGCTGGGCGACCATGTCGATCC
TGCCGTCATCGCCCGCGGTACGCCCGGTTTCTCCGGCGCCGACCTGGCCAACCTGGTCAACGAGGCCTCG
CTGTTCGCCGCGCGCTCCAACAAGCGCATCGTCGACATGCGCGAGTTCGAGCTGGCCAAGGACAAGATCA
TGATGGGCGCCGAGCGCAAGACCATGGTCATGTCCGAGAAGGAGAAGCGCAACACCGCCTACCACGAAGC
CGGCCACGCCATCGTCGGTCGCCTGGTGCCGGAGCATGACCCGGTCTACAAGGTGTCCATCATTCCGCGC
GGACGCGCCCTGGGCGTGACCATGTTCCTCCCCGAGGAAGATCGCTACAGCCTGTCCAAGCGCGCGCTGG
AAAGCCAGATCTGCTCGCTGTTCGGCGGCCGTATCGCGGAAGAGATGACCCTCGGCTTCGAAGGCGTCAC
CACTGGCGCTTCCAACGACATCATGCGTGCTACCCAGTTGGCGCGGAACATGGTGACCAAGTGGGGTCTG
TCCGAGAAGCTCGGCCCGCTGATGTACGCGGAGGAGGAGGGCGAGGTGTTCCTCGGCCGTAGCGCCGGCA
GCCAGCACGCCAATGTGTCGGGCGAGACCGCCAAGATGATCGACCAGGAAGTCCGGCGCATCATCGACGA
CTGCTACGGTACCGCCAAGCGACTGCTCGACGAGAACCGCGACAAGCTGGAGATGATGGCCGACGCACTG
ATGAAGTACGAAACCATCGACTCCGACCAGATCGACGACATCATGGCCGGTCGCGTGCCGCGCGAGCCGC
GTGACTGGCAGGGTGGTTCGGGTACCGGCACTCCGCCGGCCAACCTGGAAGAGTCGGGCCGCCGCGAGAA
CACCCCTCCCATCGGTGGGCCGGCCGGCGAGCACTGATCTAGAGCGGCCGCCACCGCGGTGGAGCTCCAA
TTCGCCCTATAGTGAGTCGTATTACGCGCGCTCACTGGCCGTCGTTTTACAACGTCGTGACTGGGAAAAC
CCTGGCGTTACCCAACTTAATCGCCTTGCAGCACATCCCCCTTTCGCCAGCTGGCGTAATAGCGAAGAGG
CCCGCACCGATCGCCCTTCCCAACAGTTGCGCAGCCTGAATGGCGAATGGAAATTGTAAGCGTTAATATT
TTGTTAAAATTCGCGTTAAATTTTTGTTAAATCAGCTCATTTTTTAACCAATAGGCCGTACTGCGATGAG
TGGCAGGGCGGGGCGTAATTTTTTTAAGGCAGTTATTGGTGCCCTTAAACGCCTGGTTGCTACGCCTGAA
TAAGTGATAATAAGCGGATGAATGGCAGAAATTCGAAAGCAAATTCGACCCGGTCGTCGGTTCAGGGCAG
GGTCGTTAAATAGCCGCTTATGTCTATTGCTGGTTTACCGGTTTATTGACTACCGGAAGCAGTGTGACCG
TGTGCTTCTCAAATGCCTGAGGCCAGTTTGCTCAGGCTCTCCCCGTGGAGGTAATAATTGACGATATGAT
CATTTATTCTGCCTCCCAGAGCCTGATAAAAACGGTGAATCCGTTAGCGAGGTGCCGCCGGCTTCCATTC
AGGTCGAGGTGGCCCGGCTCCATGCACCGCGACGCAACGCGGGGAGGCAGACAAGGTATAGGGCGGCGAG
GCGGCTACAGCCGATAGTCTGGAACAGCGCACTTACGGGTTGCTGCGCAACCCAAGTGCTACCGGCGCGG
CAGCGTGACCCGTGTCGGCGGCTCCAACGGCTCGCCATCGTCCAGAAAACACGGCTCATCGGGCATCGGC
AGGCGCTGCTGCCCGCGCCGTTCCCATTCCTCCGTTTCGGTCAAGGCTGGCAGGTCTGGTTCCATGCCCG
GAATGCCGGGCTGGCTGGGCGGCTCCTCGCCGGGGCCGGTCGGTAGTTGCTGCTCGCCCGGATACAGGGT
CGGGATGCGGCGCAGGTCGCCATGCCCCAACAGCGATTCGTCCTGGTCGTCGTGATCAACCACCACGGCG
GCACTGAACACCGACAGGCGCAACTGGTCGCGGGGCTGGCCCCACGCCACGCGGTCATTGACCACGTAGG
CCGACACGGTGCCGGGGCCGTTGAGCTTCACGACGGAGATCCAGCGCTCGGCCACCAAGTCCTTGACTGC
GTATTGGACCGTCCGCAAAGAACGTCCGATGAGCTTGGAAAGTGTCTTCTGGCTGACCACCACGGCGTTC
TGGTGGCCCATCTGCGCCACGAGGTGATGCAGCAGCATTGCCGCCGTGGGTTTCCTCGCAATAAGCCCGG
CCCACGCCTCATGCGCTTTGCGTTCCGTTTGCACCCAGTGACCGGGCTTGTTCTTGGCTTGAATGCCGAT
TTCTCTGGACTGCGTGGCCATGCTTATCTCCATGCGGTAGGGGTGCCGCACGGTTGCGGCACCATGCGCA
ATCAGCTGCAACTTTTCGGCAGCGCGACAACAATTATGCGTTGCGTAAAAGTGGCAGTCAATTACAGATT
TTCTTTAACCTACGCAATGAGCTATTGCGGGGGGTGCCGCAATGAGCTGTTGCGTACCCCCCTTTTTTAA
GTTGTTGATTTTTAAGTCTTTCGCATTTCGCCCTATATCTAGTTCTTTGGTGCCCAAAGAAGGGCACCCC
TGCGGGGTTCCCCCACGCCTTCGGCGCGGCTCCCCCTCCGGCAAAAAGTGGCCCCTCCGGGGCTTGTTGA
TCGACTGCGCGGCCTTCGGCCTTGCCCAAGGTGGCGCTGCCCCCTTGGAACCCCCGCACTCGCCGCCGTG
AGGCTCGGGGGGCAGGCGGGCGGGCTTCGCCCTTCGACTGCCCCCACTCGCATAGGCTTGGGTCGTTCCA
GGCGCGTCAAGGCCAAGCCGCTGCGCGGTCGCTGCGCGAGCCTTGACCCGCCTTCCACTTGGTGTCCAAC
CGGCAAGCGAAGCGCGCAGGCCGCAGGCCGGAGGCTTTTCCCCAGAGAAAATTAAAAAAATTGATGGGGC
AAGGCCGCAGGCCGCGCAGTTGGAGCCGGTGGGTATGTGGTCGAAGGCTGGGTAGCCGGTGGGCAATCCC
TGTGGTCAAGCTCGTGGGCAGGCGCAGCCTGTCCATCAGCTTGTCCAGCAGGGTTGTCCACGGGCCGAGC
GAAGCGAGCCAGCCGGTGGCCGCTCGCGGCCATCGTCCACATATCCACGGGCTGGCAAGGGAGCGCAGCG
ACCGCGCAGGGCGAAGCCCGGAGAGCAAGCCCGTAGGGCGCCGCAGCCGCCGTAGGCGGTCACGACTTTG
CGAAGCAAAGTCTAGTGAGTATACTCAAGCATTGAGTGGCCCGCCGGAGGCACCGCCTTGCGCTGCCCCC
GTCGAGCCGGTTGGACACCAAAAGGGAGGGGCAGGCATGGCGGCATACGCGATCATGCGATGCAAGAAGC
TGGCGAAAATGGGCAACGTGGCGGCCAGTCTCAAGCACGCCTACCGCGAGCGCGAGACGCCCAACGCTGA
CGCCAGCAGGACGCCAGAGAACGAGCACTGGGCGGCCAGCAGCACCGATGAAGCGATGGGCCGACTGCGC
GAGTTGCTGCCAGAGAAGCGGCGCAAGGACGCTGTGTTGGCGGTCGAGTACGTCATGACGGCCAGCCCGG
AATGGTGGAAGTCGGCCAGCCAAGAACAGCAGGCGGCGTTCTTCGAGAAGGCGCACAAGTGGCTGGCGGA
CAAGTACGGGGCGGATCGCATCGTGACGGCCAGCATCCACCGTGACGAAACCAGCCCGCACATGACCGCG
TTCGTGGTGCCGCTGACGCAGGACGGCAGGCTGTCGGCCAAGGAGTTCATCGGCAACAAAGCGCAGATGA
CCCGCGACCAGACCACGTTTGCGGCCGCTGTGGCCGATCTAGGGCTGCAACGGGGCATCGAGGGCAGCAA
GGCACGTCACACGCGCATTCAGGCGTTCTACGAGGCCCTGGAGCGGCCACCAGTGGGCCACGTCACCATC
AGCCCGCAAGCGGTCGAGCCACGCGCCTATGCACCGCAGGGATTGGCCGAAAAGCTGGGAATCTCAAAGC
GCGTTGAGACGCCGGAAGCCGTGGCCGACCGGCTGACAAAAGCGGTTCGGCAGGGGTATGAGCCTGCCCT
ACAGGCCGCCGCAGGAGCGCGTGAGATGCGCAAGAAGGCCGATCAAGCCCAAGAGACGGCCCGAG
Features (pLannotate 1.2.2; 20 found; start..end, strand, type, name):
    260..793     -  CDS            GmR: gentamycin acetyltransferase; aacC1; confers resistance to gentamycin
    982..1010    -  promoter       Pc promoter: intI1 (promoter lies within the coding sequence); class 1 integron promoter
   1048..1164    +  CDS            CmR (fragment): chloramphenicol acetyltransferase; cat; confers resistance to chloramphenicol
   1175..1267    +  CDS            lacI (fragment): lac repressor; lacI; The lac repressor binds to the lac operator to inhibit transcription in E. coli. This inhibition can be relieved by adding lactose or isopropyl-β-D-thiogalactopyranoside (IPTG).
   1280..1301    +  protein_bind   CAP binding site: CAP binding activates transcription in the presence of cAMP. E. coli catabolite activator protein
   1316..1346    +  promoter       lac promoter: promoter for the E. coli lac operon
   1354..1370    +  protein_bind   lac operator: The lac repressor binds to the lac operator to inhibit transcription in E. coli. This inhibition can be relieved by adding lactose or isopropyl-β-D-thiogalactopyranoside (IPTG). lac repressor encoded by lacI
   1415..1433    +  promoter       T3 promoter: promoter for bacteriophage T3 RNA polymerase
   1446..1481    -  misc_feature   MCS (fragment): pBluescript multiple cloning site
   1571..2449    -  CDS            araC: L-arabinose regulatory protein; araC
   2476..2760    +  promoter       araBAD promoter: araBAD; promoter of the L-arabinose operon of E. coli; the araC regulatory gene is transcribed in the opposite direction (Guzman et al., 1995)
   2820..4712    +  CDS            ftsH: FTSH_ECOLI - Also known as hflB, mrsC, std, tolZ. Experimental evidence at protein level: Swiss-Prot protein existence level 1. (Microbial infection) Probably transports the toxic C- terminal region of CdiA from E.coli strain 536, E.cloacae strain ATCC 13047 and of Y.pestis strain A across the inner membrane to the cytoplasm, where CdiA has a toxic effect. Toxin transport is strain- specific, mutations in this gene do not confer resistance to several other tested CdiA toxins. From Escherichia coli (strain K12).
   4728..4757    -  misc_feature   MCS (fragment): pBluescript multiple cloning site
   4766..4784    -  promoter       T7 promoter: promoter for bacteriophage T7 RNA polymerase
   4792..4947    +  CDS            lacZα (fragment): LacZα fragment of β-galactosidase; lacZ fragment
   4951..5028    -  rep_origin     M13 ori (fragment): M13 bacteriophage origin of replication; arrow indicates direction of (+) strand synthesis
   5028..5059    +  CDS            CmR (fragment): chloramphenicol acetyltransferase confers resistance to chloramphenicol
   5389..5458    -  CDS            TcR (fragment): tetracycline efflux protein; tet; confers resistance to tetracycline
   5519..6181    -  CDS            pBBR1 Rep: replication protein for the broad-host-range plasmid pBBR1 from Bordetella bronchiseptica
   6182..6953    -  rep_origin     pBBR1 oriV: replication origin of the broad-host-range plasmid pBBR1 from Bordetella bronchiseptica; requires the pBBR1 Rep protein for replication
