[The description below was written by a language model from this plasmid's Addgene catalogue record and pLannotate feature annotations shown in this document.]
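Description:
pSG075 is a bacterial expression plasmid built on pJN105, a low-copy, broad-host-range vector. Replication depends on the pBBR1 oriV together with the pBBR1 Rep protein. This allows the plasmid to be maintained both in E. coli cloning strains and in Pseudomonas aeruginosa. Selection is by gentamicin resistance, conferred by the aacC1 acetyltransferase gene expressed from a class 1 integron Pc promoter. The feature table also picks up remnants of the vector's pBBR1MCS/pBluescript ancestry: lac promoter and operator, T3 and T7 promoters, MCS and lacZα fragments, and short CmR, TcR, lacI and M13 ori fragments. These play no evident role in the construct's purpose. The catalogue lists a total size of 7,915 bp, whereas the sequenced record is 7,975 nt.

The payload is a hybrid FtsH protease gene from P. aeruginosa SG17M, named PaFtsH2NFtsH1 and cloned between NheI and XbaI sites. The roughly 1.9 kb insert begins with the 18-nucleotide Shine-Dalgarno region of PaftsH2. This is followed by an open reading frame that fuses nucleotides 1–453 of PaftsH1 to nucleotides 463–1881 of PaftsH2, so the N-terminal portion of FtsH2 is replaced by that of FtsH1. The annotation software labels this ORF by its homology to E. coli FtsH. Expression is driven by the araBAD promoter, with the divergently transcribed araC regulator on the plasmid, so transcription is inducible with L-arabinose. No epitope tag is recorded.

The plasmid is intended for transfer into P. aeruginosa SG17M or ftsH deletion strains such as ΔftsH1 ΔftsH2. There it serves in domain-swap experiments that examine which regions determine the distinct activities of the two FtsH proteases in clone C strains.
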