Addgene plasmid #214258: pSG075
Purpose: Hybrid PaFtsH2NFtsH1 protease: PaftsH2SD -PaftsH11-453-PaftsH2463-1881 in pJN105
Depositing lab: Ute Romling. Depositing organization: Karolinska Institutet. Publication: The membrane-cytoplasmic linker defines activity of FtsH proteases in Pseudomonas aeruginosa clone C. Mawla GD, Kamal SM, Cao LY, Purhonen P, Hebert H, Sauer RT, Baker TA, Romling U. J Biol Chem. 2024 Feb;300(2):105622. doi: 10.1016/j.jbc.2023.105622. Epub 2024 Jan 3. PubMed 38176647.
Backbone
  Vector backbone: pJN105
  Backbone size w/o insert (bp): 6055
  Total vector size (bp): 7915
  Vector type: Bacterial Expression
Growth in bacteria
  Bacterial resistance: Gentamicin, 10 μg/mL
  Growth temperature: 37°C
  Growth strain: DH5alpha
  Growth instructions: transfer into Pseudomonas aeruginosa SG17M, SG17M ΔftsH1 ΔftsH2 or other Pseudomonas aeruginosa ΔftsH1 strain
  Copy number: Low Copy
Gene/Insert
  Gene/Insert name: Hybrid PaFtsH protease PaFtsH2NFtsH1 of Pseudomonas aeruginosa SG17M
  Species: Pseudomonas aeruginosa SG17M
  Insert size (bp): 1890
  Mutation: Hybrid PaFtsH2NFtsH1 protease: First 18 nucleotides: PaftsH2 Shine-Dalgarno sequence; Hybrid ORF: PaftsH1, nucleotides 1-453 and PaftsH2, nucleotides 463-1881
  GenBank ID: NZ_JALF00000000.1 Z695_RS45375 and Z695_RS57205
  Promoter: araBAD promoter
  Cloning method: Restriction Enzyme; 5′ cloning site NheI (unknown if destroyed); 3′ cloning site XbaI (unknown if destroyed)
  Sequencing primers: 5′ CGCGCTAGCTTGCGAGGAACATTGCCCATGGCAAAGAATCTGATTCT; 3′ GCGTCTAGATCATGGTGTGGACCCTTGG
Terms and licenses: Academic/Nonprofit Terms; Industry Terms: Not Available to Industry
How to cite: pSG075 was a gift from Ute Romling (Addgene plasmid # 214258 ; http://n2t.net/addgene:214258 ; RRID:Addgene_214258)
